>Addgene plasmid #90911 | TGIF2 A12.3 gRNA | addgene full sequence | sequence record 183166 | Addgene NGS Result
ATAACCGTATTACCGCCTTTGAGTGAGCTGATACCGCTCGCCGCAGCCGAACGACCGAGCGCAGCGAGTC
AGTGAGCGAGGAAGCGGAAGAGCGCCCAATACGCAAACCGCCTCTCCCCGCGCGTTGGCCGATTCATTAA
TGCAGCTGGCACGACAGGTTTCCCGACTGGAAAGCGGGCAGTGAGCGCAACGCAATTAATGTGAGTTAGC
TCACTCATTAGGCACCCCAGGCTTTACACTTTATGCTTCCGGCTCGTATGTTGTGTGGAATTGTGAGCGG
ATAACAATTTCACACAGGAAACAGCTATGACCATGATTACGCCAAGCGCGCAATTAACCCTCACTAAAGG
GAACAAAAGCTGGAGCTGCAAGCTTAATGTAGTCTTATGCAATACTCTTGTAGTCTTGCAACATGGTAAC
GATGAGTTAGCAACATGCCTTACAAGGAGAGAAAAAGCACCGTGCATGCCGATTGGTGGAAGTAAGGTGG
TACGATCGTGCCTTATTAGGAAGGCAACAGACGGGTCTGACATGGATTGGACGAACCACTGAATTGCCGC
ATTGCAGAGATATTGTATTTAAGTGCCTAGCTCGATACATAAACGGGTCTCTCTGGTTAGACCAGATCTG
AGCCTGGGAGCTCTCTGGCTAACTAGGGAACCCACTGCTTAAGCCTCAATAAAGCTTGCCTTGAGTGCTT
CAAGTAGTGTGTGCCCGTCTGTTGTGTGACTCTGGTAACTAGAGATCCCTCAGACCCTTTTAGTCAGTGT
GGAAAATCTCTAGCAGTGGCGCCCGAACAGGGACTTGAAAGCGAAAGGGAAACCAGAGGAGCTCTCTCGA
CGCAGGACTCGGCTTGCTGAAGCGCGCACGGCAAGAGGCGAGGGGCGGCGACTGGTGAGTACGCCAAAAA
TTTTGACTAGCGGAGGCTAGAAGGAGAGAGATGGGTGCGAGAGCGTCAGTATTAAGCGGGGGAGAATTAG
ATCGCGATGGGAAAAAATTCGGTTAAGGCCAGGGGGAAAGAAAAAATATAAATTAAAACATATAGTATGG
GCAAGCAGGGAGCTAGAACGATTCGCAGTTAATCCTGGCCTGTTAGAAACATCAGAAGGCTGTAGACAAA
TACTGGGACAGCTACAACCATCCCTTCAGACAGGATCAGAAGAACTTAGATCATTATATAATACAGTAGC
AACCCTCTATTGTGTGCATCAAAGGATAGAGATAAAAGACACCAAGGAAGCTTTAGACAAGATAGAGGAA
GAGCAAAACAAAAGTAAGACCACCGCACAGCAAGCGGCCGCTGATCTTCAGACCTGGAGGAGGAGATATG
AGGGACAATTGGAGAAGTGAATTATATAAATATAAAGTAGTAAAAATTGAACCATTAGGAGTAGCACCCA
CCAAGGCAAAGAGAAGAGTGGTGCAGAGAGAAAAAAGAGCAGTGGGAATAGGAGCTTTGTTCCTTGGGTT
CTTGGGAGCAGCAGGAAGCACTATGGGCGCAGCGTCAATGACGCTGACGGTACAGGCCAGACAATTATTG
TCTGGTATAGTGCAGCAGCAGAACAATTTGCTGAGGGCTATTGAGGCGCAACAGCATCTGTTGCAACTCA
CAGTCTGGGGCATCAAGCAGCTCCAGGCAAGAATCCTGGCTGTGGAAAGATACCTAAAGGATCAACAGCT
CCTGGGGATTTGGGGTTGCTCTGGAAAACTCATTTGCACCACTGCTGTGCCTTGGAATGCTAGTTGGAGT
AATAAATCTCTGGAACAGATTTGGAATCACACGACCTGGATGGAGTGGGACAGAGAAATTAACAATTACA
CAAGCTTAATACACTCCTTAATTGAAGAATCGCAAAACCAGCAAGAAAAGAATGAACAAGAATTATTGGA
ATTAGATAAATGGGCAAGTTTGTGGAATTGGTTTAACATAACAAATTGGCTGTGGTATATAAAATTATTC
ATAATGATAGTAGGAGGCTTGGTAGGTTTAAGAATAGTTTTTGCTGTACTTTCTATAGTGAATAGAGTTA
GGCAGGGATATTCACCATTATCGTTTCAGACCCACCTCCCAACCCCGAGGGGACCCAGAGAGGGCCTATT
TCCCATGATTCCTTCATATTTGCATATACGATACAAGGCTGTTAGAGAGATAATTAGAATTAATTTGACT
GTAAACACAAAGATATTAGTACAAAATACGTGACGTAGAAAGTAATAATTTCTTGGGTAGTTTGCAGTTT
TAAAATTATGTTTTAAAATGGACTATCATATGCTTACCGTAACTTGAAAGTATTTCGATTTCTTGGCTTT
ATATATCTTGTGGAAAGGACGAAACACCGCGGTGAAGATCCTCCGGGACGTTTAAGAGCTATGCTGGAAA
CAGCATAGCAAGTTTAAATAAGGCTAGTCCGTTATCAACTTGAAAAAGTGGCACCGAGTCGGTGCTTTTT
TTGAATTCTAGATCTTGAGACAAATGGCAGTATTCATCCACAATTTTAAAAGAAAAGGGGGGATTGGGGG
GTACAGTGCAGGGGAAAGAATAGTAGACATAATAGCAACAGACATACAAACTAAAGAATTACAAAAACAA
ATTACAAAAATTCAAAATTTTCGGGTTTATTACAGGGACAGCAGAGATCCACTTTGGCGCCGGCTCGAGT
GGCTCCGGTGCCCGTCAGTGGGCAGAGCGCACATCGCCCACAGTCCCCGAGAAGTTGGGGGGAGGGGTCG
GCAATTGAACCGGTGCCTAGAGAAGGTGGCGCGGGGTAAACTGGGAAAGTGATGTCGTGTACTGGCTCCG
CCTTTTTCCCGAGGGTGGGGGAGAACCGTATATAAGTGCAGTAGTCGCCGTGAACGTTCTTTTTCGCAAC
GGGTTTGCCGCCAGAACACAGGTGTCGTGACGCGGGATCCGCCACCATGACCGAGTACAAGCCCACGGTG
CGCCTCGCCACCCGCGACGACGTCCCCAGGGCCGTACGCACCCTCGCCGCCGCGTTCGCCGACTACCCCG
CCACGCGCCACACCGTCGATCCGGACCGCCACATCGAGCGGGTCACCGAGCTGCAAGAACTCTTCCTCAC
GCGCGTCGGGCTCGACATCGGCAAGGTGTGGGTCGCGGACGACGGCGCCGCGGTGGCGGTCTGGACCACG
CCGGAGAGCGTCGAAGCGGGGGCGGTGTTCGCCGAGATCGGCCCGCGCATGGCCGAGTTGAGCGGTTCCC
GGCTGGCCGCGCAGCAACAGATGGAAGGCCTCCTGGCGCCGCACCGGCCCAAGGAGCCCGCGTGGTTCCT
GGCCACCGTCGGAGTCTCGCCCGACCACCAGGGCAAGGGTCTGGGCAGCGCCGTCGTGCTCCCCGGAGTG
GAGGCGGCCGAGCGCGCCGGGGTGCCCGCCTTCCTGGAGACCTCCGCGCCCCGCAACCTCCCCTTCTACG
AGCGGCTCGGCTTCACCGTCACCGCCGACGTCGAGGTGCCCGAAGGACCGCGCACCTGGTGCATGACCCG
CAAGCCCGGTGCCTGAACGCGTTAAGTCGACAATCAACCTCTGGATTACAAAATTTGTGAAAGATTGACT
GGTATTCTTAACTATGTTGCTCCTTTTACGCTATGTGGATACGCTGCTTTAATGCCTTTGTATCATGCTA
TTGCTTCCCGTATGGCTTTCATTTTCTCCTCCTTGTATAAATCCTGGTTGCTGTCTCTTTATGAGGAGTT
GTGGCCCGTTGTCAGGCAACGTGGCGTGGTGTGCACTGTGTTTGCTGACGCAACCCCCACTGGTTGGGGC
ATTGCCACCACCTGTCAGCTCCTTTCCGGGACTTTCGCTTTCCCCCTCCCTATTGCCACGGCGGAACTCA
TCGCCGCCTGCCTTGCCCGCTGCTGGACAGGGGCTCGGCTGTTGGGCACTGACAATTCCGTGGTGTTGTC
GGGGAAATCATCGTCCTTTCCTTGGCTGCTCGCCTGTGTTGCCACCTGGATTCTGCGCGGGACGTCCTTC
TGCTACGTCCCTTCGGCCCTCAATCCAGCGGACCTTCCTTCCCGCGGCCTGCTGCCGGCTCTGCGGCCTC
TTCCGCGTCTTCGCCTTCGCCCTCAGACGAGTCGGATCTCCCTTTGGGCCGCCTCCCCGCGTCGACTTTA
AGACCAATGACTTACAAGGCAGCTGTAGATCTTAGCCACTTTTTAAAAGAAAAGGGGGGACTGGAAGGGC
TAATTCACTCCCAACGAAGACAAGATCTGCTTTTTGCTTGTACTGGGTCTCTCTGGTTAGACCAGATCTG
AGCCTGGGAGCTCTCTGGCTAACTAGGGAACCCACTGCTTAAGCCTCAATAAAGCTTGCCTTGAGTGCTT
CAAGTAGTGTGTGCCCGTCTGTTGTGTGACTCTGGTAACTAGAGATCCCTCAGACCCTTTTAGTCAGTGT
GGAAAATCTCTAGCAGTACGTATAGTAGTTCATGTCATCTTATTATTCAGTATTTATAACTTGCAAAGAA
ATGAATATCAGAGAGTGAGAGGAACTTGTTTATTGCAGCTTATAATGGTTACAAATAAAGCAATAGCATC
ACAAATTTCACAAATAAAGCATTTTTTTCACTGCATTCTAGTTGTGGTTTGTCCAAACTCATCAATGTAT
CTTATCATGTCTGGCTCTAGCTATCCCGCCCCTAACTCCGCCCATCCCGCCCCTAACTCCGCCCAGTTCC
GCCCATTCTCCGCCCCATGGCTGACTAATTTTTTTTATTTATGCAGAGGCCGAGGCCGCCTCGGCCTCTG
AGCTATTCCAGAAGTAGTGAGGAGGCTTTTTTGGAGGCCTAGGGACGTACCCAATTCGCCCTATAGTGAG
TCGTATTACGCGCGCTCACTGGCCGTCGTTTTACAACGTCGTGACTGGGAAAACCCTGGCGTTACCCAAC
TTAATCGCCTTGCAGCACATCCCCCTTTCGCCAGCTGGCGTAATAGCGAAGAGGCCCGCACCGATCGCCC
TTCCCAACAGTTGCGCAGCCTGAATGGCGAATGGG
[124 nt withheld, positions 5006-5129]
C
[91 nt withheld, positions 5131-5221]
A
[49 nt withheld, positions 5223-5271]
CCTTTGACGTTGGAGTCCACGTTCTTT
[37 nt withheld, positions 5299-5335]
ACCCTATCTCGGTCTATTCTTTTGATTTATAAGGGATTTTGCCGATTTCGGCCTATTGGTTAAAAAATGA
GCTGATTTAACAAAAATTTAACGCGAATTTTAACAAAATATTAACGCTTACAATTTAGGTGGCACTTTTC
GGGGAAATGTGCGCGGAACCCCTATTTGTTTATTTTTCTAAATACATTCAAATATGTATCCGCTCATGAG
ACAATAACCCTGATAAATGCTTCAATAATATTGAAAAAGGAAGAGTATGAGTATTCAACATTTCCGTGTC
GCCCTTATTCCCTTTTTTGCGGCATTTTGCCTTCCTGTTTTTGCTCACCCAGAAACGCTGGTGAAAGTAA
AAGATGCTGAAGATCAGTTGGGTGCACGAGTGGGTTACATCGAACTGGATCTCAACAGCGGTAAGATCCT
TGAGAGTTTTCGCCCCGAAGAACGTTTTCCAATGATGAGCACTTTTAAAGTTCTGCTATGTGGCGCGGTA
TTATCCCGTATTGACGCCGGGCAAGAGCAACTCGGTCGCCGCATACACTATTCTCAGAATGACTTGGTTG
AGTACTCACCAGTCACAGAAAAGCATCTTACGGATGGCATGACAGTAAGAGAATTATGCAGTGCTGCCAT
AACCATGAGTGATAACACTGCGGCCAACTTACTTCTGACAACGATCGGAGGACCGAAGGAGCTAACCGCT
TTTTTGCACAACATGGGGGATCATGTAACTCGCCTTGATCGTTGGGAACCGGAGCTGAATGAAGCCATAC
CAAACGACGAGCGTGACACCACGATGCCTGTAGCAATGGCAACAACGTTGCGCAAACTATTAACTGGCGA
ACTACTTACTCTAGCTTCCCGGCAACAATTAATAGACTGGATGGAGGCGGATAAAGTTGCAGGACCACTT
CTGCGCTCGGCCCTTCCGGCTGGCTGGTTTATTGCTGATAAATCTGGAGCCGGTGAGCGTGGGTCTCGCG
GTATCATTGCAGCACTGGGGCCAGATGGTAAGCCCTCCCGTATCGTAGTTATCTACACGACGGGGAGTCA
GGCAACTATGGATGAACGAAATAGACAGATCGCTGAGATAGGTGCCTCACTGATTAAGCATTGGTAACTG
TCAGACCAAGTTTACTCATATATACTTTAGATTGATTTAAAACTTCATTTTTAATTTAAAAGGATCTAGG
TGAAGATCCTTTTTGATAATCTCATGACCAAAATCCCTTAACGTGAGTTTTCGTTCCACTGAGCGTCAGA
CCCCGTAGAAAAGATCAAAGGATCTTCTTGAGATCCTTTTTTTCTGCGCGTAATCTGCTGCTTGCAAACA
AAAAAACCACCGCTACCAGCGGTGGTTTGTTTGCCGGATCAAGAGCTACCAACTCTTTTTCCGAAGGTAA
CTGGCTTCAGCAGAGCGCAGATACCAAATACTGTTCTTCTAGTGTAGCCGTAGTTAGGCCACCACTTCAA
GAACTCTGTAGCACCGCCTACATACCTCGCTCTGCTAATCCTGTTACCAGTGGCTGCTGCCAGTGGCGAT
AAGTCGTGTCTTACCGGGTTGGACTCAAGACGATAGTTACCGGATAAGGCGCAGCGGTCGGGCTGAACGG
GGGGTTCGTGCACACAGCCCAGCTTGGAGCGAACGACCTACACCGAACTGAGATACCTACAGCGTGAGCT
ATGAGAAAGCGCCACGCTTCCCGAAGGGAGAAAGGCGGACAGGTATCCGGTAAGCGGCAGGGTCGGAACA
GGAGAGCGCACGAGGGAGCTTCCAGGGGGAAACGCCTGGTATCTTTATAGTCCTGTCGGGTTTCGCCACC
TCTGACTTGAGCGTCGATTTTTGTGATGCTCGTCAGGGGGGCGGAGCCTATGGAAAAACGCCAGCAACGC
GGCCTTTTTACGGTTCCTGGCCTTTTGCTGGCCTTTTGCTCACATGTTCTTTCCTGCGTTATCCCCTGAT
TCTGTGG
Features (pLannotate 1.2.2; 28 found; start..end, strand, type, name):
      1..90      +  rep_origin     RSF ori (fragment): Plasmids containing the RSF 1030 origin of replication can be propagated in E. coli cells that contain additional plasmids with compatible origins.
     92..184     +  CDS            lacI (fragment): lac repressor; lacI; The lac repressor binds to the lac operator to inhibit transcription in E. coli. This inhibition can be relieved by adding lactose or isopropyl-β-D-thiogalactopyranoside (IPTG).
    197..218     +  protein_bind   CAP binding site: CAP binding activates transcription in the presence of cAMP. E. coli catabolite activator protein
    233..263     +  promoter       lac promoter: promoter for the E. coli lac operon
    271..287     +  protein_bind   lac operator: The lac repressor binds to the lac operator to inhibit transcription in E. coli. This inhibition can be relieved by adding lactose or isopropyl-β-D-thiogalactopyranoside (IPTG). lac repressor encoded by lacI
    332..350     +  promoter       T3 promoter: promoter for bacteriophage T3 RNA polymerase
    378..604     +  promoter       RSV promoter: Rous sarcoma virus enhancer/promoter
    605..785     +  LTR            5' LTR (truncated): truncated 5' long terminal repeat (LTR) from HIV-1
    832..957     +  misc_feature   HIV-1 Ψ: packaging signal of human immunodeficiency virus type 1
    941..1304    +  CDS            HIV-1 gag (fragment): gag protein from human immunodeficiency virus 1; gag
   1450..1683    +  misc_feature   RRE: The Rev response element (RRE) of HIV-1 allows for Rev-dependent mRNA export from the nucleus to the cytoplasm.
   2060..2086    +  CDS            Rev (fragment): human immunodeficiency virus 1 (HIV-1) Rev protein; rev; enhances nuclear export of unspliced and incompletely spliced viral mRNAs
   2090..2330    +  promoter       U6 promoter: RNA polymerase III promoter for human U6 snRNA
   2378..2445    +  misc_RNA       tracrRNA (fragment): trans-activating CRISPR RNA for the Streptococcus pyogenes CRISPR/Cas9 system
   2494..2611    +  misc_feature   cPPT/CTS: central polypurine tract and central termination sequence of HIV-1
   2680..2891    +  promoter       EF-1α core promoter: core promoter for human elongation factor EF-1α
   2917..3516    +  CDS            PuroR (fragment): puromycin N-acetyltransferase; pac from Streptomyces; confers resistance to puromycin
   3532..4120    +  misc_feature   WPRE: woodchuck hepatitis virus posttranscriptional regulatory element
   4171..4190    +  misc_feature   cPPT/CTS (fragment): central polypurine tract and central termination sequence of HIV-1
   4192..4425    +  LTR            3' LTR (ΔU3): self-inactivating 3' long terminal repeat (LTR) from HIV-1
   4503..4624    +  polyA_signal   SV40 poly(A) signal: SV40 polyadenylation signal
   4664..4799    +  rep_origin     SV40 ori: SV40 origin of replication
   4820..4838    -  promoter       T7 promoter: promoter for bacteriophage T7 RNA polymerase
   4846..5001    +  CDS            lacZα (fragment): LacZα fragment of β-galactosidase; lacZ fragment
   5006..5434    +  rep_origin     f1 ori (sequence partly withheld): f1 bacteriophage origin of replication; arrow indicates direction of (+) strand synthesis
   5487..5591    +  promoter       AmpR promoter: bla
   5592..6452    +  CDS            AmpR: β-lactamase; bla; confers resistance to ampicillin, carbenicillin, and related antibiotics
   6623..7211    +  rep_origin     ori: high-copy-number ColE1/pMB1/pBR322/pUC origin of replication
