[The description below was written by a language model from this plasmid's Addgene catalogue record and pLannotate feature annotations shown in this document.]
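Description:
TGIF2 A12.3 gRNA is a third-generation lentiviral CRISPR plasmid built on the pLenti-sgRNA backbone. It expresses a single guide RNA against human TGIF2 and is one member of a guide series (pKMKO) made for a large-scale analysis of cell-cycle gene knockouts in human cells. In E. coli it is maintained through a high-copy ColE1/pUC-type origin with ampicillin resistance (AmpR). The backbone also carries an f1 ori, an SV40 ori, and remnants of lac/lacZα, T3 and T7 elements from its cloning-vector ancestry. The catalogue gives a backbone size of 9,151 bp without insert, whereas the sequenced record is 7,302 nt. This would fit replacement of a stuffer fragment during guide cloning, but the record does not say so.

The viral portion starts with an RSV promoter driving a truncated HIV-1 5' LTR, which makes genomic RNA production Tat-independent. This is followed by the Ψ packaging signal with a partial gag sequence, the RRE for Rev-dependent nuclear export, and a cPPT/CTS. It ends in a self-inactivating ΔU3 3' LTR and an SV40 poly(A) signal. Two expression units lie between the LTRs. In the first, a human U6 Pol III promoter transcribes the TGIF2 spacer fused to the S. pyogenes guide scaffold; the spacer was inserted as annealed oligos into BsmBI sites that were destroyed in cloning. In the second, an EF-1α core promoter drives puromycin N-acetyltransferase, followed by a WPRE to enhance expression, allowing puromycin selection of transduced cells.

No Cas9 is annotated, so the nuclease must be supplied separately, for example by a Cas9-expressing cell line. Packaging functions must also be provided in trans to produce virus. The depositor notes that the listed guide sequence includes the 5' BsmBI overhang and is therefore not only the 20-nt spacer.
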