Addgene plasmid #90911: TGIF2 A12.3 gRNA
Purpose: 3rd generation lentiviral gRNA plasmid targeting human TGIF2
Depositing lab: Iain Cheeseman. Depositing organization: Whitehead Institute for Biomedical Research. Publication: Large-Scale Analysis of CRISPR/Cas9 Cell-Cycle Knockouts Reveals the Diversity of p53-Dependent Responses to Cell-Cycle Defects. McKinley KL, Cheeseman IM. Dev Cell. 2017 Feb 27;40(4):405-420.e2. doi: 10.1016/j.devcel.2017.01.012. Epub 2017 Feb 16. PubMed 28216383.
Backbone
  Vector backbone: pLenti-sgRNA
  Backbone manufacturer: Eric Lander & David Sabatini labs (Addgene plasmid #71409)
  Backbone size w/o insert (bp): 9151
  Vector type: Lentiviral, CRISPR
  Selectable markers: Puromycin
Growth in bacteria
  Bacterial resistance: Ampicillin, 100 μg/mL
  Growth temperature: 37°C
  Growth strain: NEB Stable
  Copy number: Unknown
Gene/Insert
  Gene/Insert name: TGIF2 (Guide Designation A12.3) (alt name: pKMKO series)
  gRNA/shRNA sequence: CACCgCGGTGAAGATCCTCCGGGAC
  Species: H. sapiens (human)
  Promoter: U6
  Cloning method: Restriction Enzyme; 5′ cloning site BsmBI (destroyed during cloning); 3′ cloning site BsmBI (destroyed during cloning)
  Sequencing primers: 5′ hU6-F (5'-GAGGGCCTATTTCCCATGATT-3'); 3′ EF1a-R (5'-CACGGCGACTACTGCACTTA-3')
Terms and licenses: Academic/Nonprofit Terms; Industry Terms: Not Available to Industry
Depositor comments: Please note that gRNA target sequence listed is not strictly the 20nt spacer sequence, but also contains the 5' BsmBI overhang. For more information about knockout human cell lines generated using this plasmid, please see http://cellcycleknockouts.wi.mit.edu/ .
How to cite: TGIF2 A12.3 gRNA was a gift from Iain Cheeseman (Addgene plasmid # 90911 ; http://n2t.net/addgene:90911 ; RRID:Addgene_90911)
